>Addgene plasmid #140101 | pDECKO_mCherry_CD19.4 | addgene full sequence | sequence record 276484
CCCGGGTGCAAAGATGGATAAAGTTTTAAACAGAGAGGAATCTTTGCAGCTAATGGACCTTCTAGGTCTT
GAAAGGAGTGGGAATTGGCTCCGGTGCCCGTCAGTGGGCAGAGCGCACATCGCCCACAGTCCCCGAGAAG
TTGGGGGGAGGGGTCGGCAATTGATCCGGTGCCTAGAGAAGGTGGCGCGGGGTAAACTGGGAAAGTGATG
TCGTGTACTGGCTCCGCCTTTTTCCCGAGGGTGGGGGAGAACCGTATATAAGTGCAGTAGTCGCCGTGAA
CGTTCTTTTTCGCAACGGGTTTGCCGCCAGAACACAGGTAAGTGCCGTGTGTGGTTCCCGCGGGCCTGGC
CTCTTTACGGGTTATGGCCCTTGCGTGCCTTGAATTACTTCCACTGGCTGCAGTACGTGATTCTTGATCC
CGAGCTTCGGGTTGGAAGTGGGTGGGAGAGTTCGAGGCCTTGCGCTTAAGGAGCCCCTTCGCCTCGTGCT
TGAGTTGAGGCCTGGCCTGGGCGCTGGGGCCGCCGCGTGCGAATCTGGTGGCACCTTCGCGCCTGTCTCG
CTGCTTTCGATAAGTCTCTAGCCATTTAAAATTTTTGATGACCTGCTGCGACGCTTTTTTTCTGGCAAGA
TAGTCTTGTAAATGCGGGCCAAGATCTGCACACTGGTATTTCGGTTTTTGGGGCCGCGGGCGGCGACGGG
GCCCGTGCGTCCCAGCGCACATGTTCGGCGAGGCGGGGCCTGCGAGCGCGGCCACCGAGAATCGGACGGG
GGTAGTCTCAAGCTGGCCGGCCTGCTCTGGTGCCTGGCCTCGCGCCGCCGTGTATCGCCCCGCCCTGGGC
GGCAAGGCTGGCCCGGTCGGCACCAGTTGCGTGAGCGGAAAGATGGCCGCTTCCCGGCCCTGCTGCAGGG
AGCTCAAAATGGAGGACGCGGCGCTCGGGAGAGCGGGCGGGTGAGTCACCCACACAAAGGAAAAGGGCCT
TTCCGTCCTCAGCCGTCGCTTCATGTGACTCCACGGAGTACCGGGCGCCGTCCAGGCACCTCGATTAGTT
CTCGAGCTTTTGGAGTACGTCGTCTTTAGGTTGGGGGGAGGGGTTTTATGCGATGGAGTTTCCCCACACT
GAGTGGGTGGAGACTGAAGTTAGGCCAGCTTGGCACTTGATGTAATTCTCCTTGGAATTTGCCCTTTTTG
AGTTTGGATCTTGGTTCATTCTCAAGCCTCAGACAGTGGTTCAAAGTTTTTTTCTTCCATTTCAGGTGTC
GTGACGTACGGCCACCATGACCGAGTACAAGCCCACGGTGCGCCTCGCCACCCGCGACGACGTCCCCAGG
GCCGTACGCACCCTCGCCGCCGCGTTCGCCGACTACCCCGCCACGCGCCACACCGTCGATCCGGACCGCC
ACATCGAGCGGGTCACCGAGCTGCAAGAACTCTTCCTCACGCGCGTCGGGCTCGACATCGGCAAGGTGTG
GGTCGCGGACGACGGCGCCGCCGTGGCGGTCTGGACCACGCCGGAGAGCGTCGAAGCGGGGGCGGTGTTC
GCCGAGATCGGCCCGCGCATGGCCGAGTTGAGCGGTTCCCGGCTGGCCGCGCAGCAACAGATGGAAGGCC
TCCTGGCGCCGCACCGGCCCAAGGAGCCCGCGTGGTTCCTGGCCACCGTCGGAGTCTCGCCCGACCACCA
GGGCAAGGGTCTGGGCAGCGCCGTCGTGCTCCCCGGAGTGGAGGCGGCCGAGCGCGCCGGGGTGCCCGCC
TTCCTGGAGACCTCCGCGCCCCGCAACCTCCCCTTCTACGAGCGGCTCGGCTTCACCGTCACCGCCGACG
TCGAGGTGCCCGAAGGACCGCGCACCTGGTGCATGACCCGCAAGCCCGGTGCCGGATCGGGAGAGGGCAG
AGGAAGTCTGCTAACATGCGGTGACGTCGAGGAGAATCCTGGCCCACCGGTCGCCACCATGGTGAGCAAG
GGCGAGGAGGATAACATGGCCATCATCAAGGAGTTCATGCGCTTCAAGGTGCACATGGAGGGCTCCGTGA
ACGGCCACGAGTTCGAGATCGAGGGCGAGGGCGAGGGCCGCCCCTACGAGGGCACCCAGACCGCCAAGCT
GAAGGTGACCAAGGGTGGCCCCCTGCCCTTCGCCTGGGACATCCTGTCCCCTCAGTTCATGTACGGCTCC
AAGGCCTACGTGAAGCACCCCGCCGACATCCCCGACTACTTGAAGCTGTCCTTCCCCGAGGGCTTCAAGT
GGGAGCGCGTGATGAACTTCGAGGACGGCGGCGTGGTGACCGTGACCCAGGACTCCTCCCTGCAGGACGG
CGAGTTCATCTACAAGGTGAAGCTGCGCGGCACCAACTTCCCCTCCGACGGCCCCGTAATGCAGAAGAAG
ACCATGGGCTGGGAGGCCTCCTCCGAGCGGATGTACCCCGAGGACGGCGCCCTGAAGGGCGAGATCAAGC
AGAGGCTGAAGCTGAAGGACGGCGGCCACTACGACGCTGAGGTCAAGACCACCTACAAGGCCAAGAAGCC
CGTGCAGCTGCCCGGCGCCTACAACGTCAACATCAAGTTGGACATCACCTCCCACAACGAGGACTACACC
ATCGTGGAACAGTACGAACGCGCCGAGGGCCGCCACTCCACCGGCGGCATGGACGAGCTGTACAAGTAAA
CGCGTTAAGTCGACAATCAACCTCTGGATTACAAAATTTGTGAAAGATTGACTGGTATTCTTAACTATGT
TGCTCCTTTTACGCTATGTGGATACGCTGCTTTAATGCCTTTGTATCATGCTATTGCTTCCCGTATGGCT
TTCATTTTCTCCTCCTTGTATAAATCCTGGTTGCTGTCTCTTTATGAGGAGTTGTGGCCCGTTGTCAGGC
AACGTGGCGTGGTGTGCACTGTGTTTGCTGACGCAACCCCCACTGGTTGGGGCATTGCCACCACCTGTCA
GCTCCTTTCCGGGACTTTCGCTTTCCCCCTCCCTATTGCCACGGCGGAACTCATCGCCGCCTGCCTTGCC
CGCTGCTGGACAGGGGCTCGGCTGTTGGGCACTGACAATTCCGTGGTGTTGTCGGGGAAATCATCGTCCT
TTCCTTGGCTGCTCGCCTGTGTTGCCACCTGGATTCTGCGCGGGACGTCCTTCTGCTACGTCCCTTCGGC
CCTCAATCCAGCGGACCTTCCTTCCCGCGGCCTGCTGCCGGCTCTGCGGCCTCTTCCGCGTCTTCGCCTT
CGCCCTCAGACGAGTCGGATCTCCCTTTGGGCCGCCTCCCCGCGTCGACTTTAAGACCAATGACTTACAA
GGCAGCTGTAGATCTTAGCCACTTTTTAAAAGAAAAGGGGGGACTGGAAGGGCTAATTCACTCCCAACGA
AGACAAGATCTGCTTTTTGCTTGTACTGGGTCTCTCTGGTTAGACCAGATCTGAGCCTGGGAGCTCTCTG
GCTAACTAGGGAACCCACTGCTTAAGCCTCAATAAAGCTTGCCTTGAGTGCTTCAAGTAGTGTGTGCCCG
TCTGTTGTGTGACTCTGGTAACTAGAGATCCCTCAGACCCTTTTAGTCAGTGTGGAAAATCTCTAGCAGT
ACGTATAGTAGTTCATGTCATCTTATTATTCAGTATTTATAACTTGCAAAGAAATGAATATCAGAGAGTG
AGAGGAACTTGTTTATTGCAGCTTATAATGGTTACAAATAAAGCAATAGCATCACAAATTTCACAAATAA
AGCATTTTTTTCACTGCATTCTAGTTGTGGTTTGTCCAAACTCATCAATGTATCTTATCATGTCTGGCTC
TAGCTATCCCGCCCCTAACTCCGCCCATCCCGCCCCTAACTCCGCCCAGTTCCGCCCATTCTCCGCCCCA
TGGCTGACTAATTTTTTTTATTTATGCAGAGGCCGAGGCCGCCTCGGCCTCTGAGCTATTCCAGAAGTAG
TGAGGAGGCTTTTTTGGAGGCCTAGGGACGTACCCAATTCGCCCTATAGTGAGTCGTATTACGCGCGCTC
ACTGGCCGTCGTTTTACAACGTCGTGACTGGGAAAACCCTGGCGTTACCCAACTTAATCGCCTTGCAGCA
CATCCCCCTTTCGCCAGCTGGCGTAATAGCGAAGAGGCCCGCACCGATCGCCCTTCCCAACAGTTGCGCA
GCCTGAATGGCGAATGGG
[124 nt withheld, positions 4149-4272]
C
[91 nt withheld, positions 4274-4364]
A
[49 nt withheld, positions 4366-4414]
CCTTTGACGTTGGAGTCCACGTTCTTT
[37 nt withheld, positions 4442-4478]
ACCCTATCTCGGTCTATTCTTTTGATTTATAAGGGATTTTGCCGATTTCGGCCTATTGGTTAAAAAATGA
GCTGATTTAACAAAAATTTAACGCGAATTTTAACAAAATATTAACGCTTACAATTTAGGTGGCACTTTTC
GGGGAAATGTGCGCGGAACCCCTATTTGTTTATTTTTCTAAATACATTCAAATATGTATCCGCTCATGAG
ACAATAACCCTGATAAATGCTTCAATAATATTGAAAAAGGAAGAGTATGAGTATTCAACATTTCCGTGTC
GCCCTTATTCCCTTTTTTGCGGCATTTTGCCTTCCTGTTTTTGCTCACCCAGAAACGCTGGTGAAAGTAA
AAGATGCTGAAGATCAGTTGGGTGCACGAGTGGGTTACATCGAACTGGATCTCAACAGCGGTAAGATCCT
TGAGAGTTTTCGCCCCGAAGAACGTTTTCCAATGATGAGCACTTTTAAAGTTCTGCTATGTGGCGCGGTA
TTATCCCGTATTGACGCCGGGCAAGAGCAACTCGGTCGCCGCATACACTATTCTCAGAATGACTTGGTTG
AGTACTCACCAGTCACAGAAAAGCATCTTACGGATGGCATGACAGTAAGAGAATTATGCAGTGCTGCCAT
AACCATGAGTGATAACACTGCGGCCAACTTACTTCTGACAACGATCGGAGGACCGAAGGAGCTAACCGCT
TTTTTGCACAACATGGGGGATCATGTAACTCGCCTTGATCGTTGGGAACCGGAGCTGAATGAAGCCATAC
CAAACGACGAGCGTGACACCACGATGCCTGTAGCAATGGCAACAACGTTGCGCAAACTATTAACTGGCGA
ACTACTTACTCTAGCTTCCCGGCAACAATTAATAGACTGGATGGAGGCGGATAAAGTTGCAGGACCACTT
CTGCGCTCGGCCCTTCCGGCTGGCTGGTTTATTGCTGATAAATCTGGAGCCGGTGAGCGTGGGTCTCGCG
GTATCATTGCAGCACTGGGGCCAGATGGTAAGCCCTCCCGTATCGTAGTTATCTACACGACGGGGAGTCA
GGCAACTATGGATGAACGAAATAGACAGATCGCTGAGATAGGTGCCTCACTGATTAAGCATTGGTAACTG
TCAGACCAAGTTTACTCATATATACTTTAGATTGATTTAAAACTTCATTTTTAATTTAAAAGGATCTAGG
TGAAGATCCTTTTTGATAATCTCATGACCAAAATCCCTTAACGTGAGTTTTCGTTCCACTGAGCGTCAGA
CCCCGTAGAAAAGATCAAAGGATCTTCTTGAGATCCTTTTTTTCTGCGCGTAATCTGCTGCTTGCAAACA
AAAAAACCACCGCTACCAGCGGTGGTTTGTTTGCCGGATCAAGAGCTACCAACTCTTTTTCCGAAGGTAA
CTGGCTTCAGCAGAGCGCAGATACCAAATACTGTTCTTCTAGTGTAGCCGTAGTTAGGCCACCACTTCAA
GAACTCTGTAGCACCGCCTACATACCTCGCTCTGCTAATCCTGTTACCAGTGGCTGCTGCCAGTGGCGAT
AAGTCGTGTCTTACCGGGTTGGACTCAAGACGATAGTTACCGGATAAGGCGCAGCGGTCGGGCTGAACGG
GGGGTTCGTGCACACAGCCCAGCTTGGAGCGAACGACCTACACCGAACTGAGATACCTACAGCGTGAGCT
ATGAGAAAGCGCCACGCTTCCCGAAGGGAGAAAGGCGGACAGGTATCCGGTAAGCGGCAGGGTCGGAACA
GGAGAGCGCACGAGGGAGCTTCCAGGGGGAAACGCCTGGTATCTTTATAGTCCTGTCGGGTTTCGCCACC
TCTGACTTGAGCGTCGATTTTTGTGATGCTCGTCAGGGGGGCGGAGCCTATGGAAAAACGCCAGCAACGC
GGCCTTTTTACGGTTCCTGGCCTTTTGCTGGCCTTTTGCTCACATGTTCTTTCCTGCGTTATCCCCTGAT
TCTGTGGATAACCGTATTACCGCCTTTGAGTGAGCTGATACCGCTCGCCGCAGCCGAACGACCGAGCGCA
GCGAGTCAGTGAGCGAGGAAGCGGAAGAGCGCCCAATACGCAAACCGCCTCTCCCCGCGCGTTGGCCGAT
TCATTAATGCAGCTGGCACGACAGGTTTCCCGACTGGAAAGCGGGCAGTGAGCGCAACGCAATTAATGTG
AGTTAGCTCACTCATTAGGCACCCCAGGCTTTACACTTTATGCTTCCGGCTCGTATGTTGTGTGGAATTG
TGAGCGGATAACAATTTCACACAGGAAACAGCTATGACCATGATTACGCCAAGCGCGCAATTAACCCTCA
CTAAAGGGAACAAAAGCTGGAGCTGCAAGCTTAATGTAGTCTTATGCAATACTCTTGTAGTCTTGCAACA
TGGTAACGATGAGTTAGCAACATGCCTTACAAGGAGAGAAAAAGCACCGTGCATGCCGATTGGTGGAAGT
AAGGTGGTACGATCGTGCCTTATTAGGAAGGCAACAGACGGGTCTGACATGGATTGGACGAACCACTGAA
TTGCCGCATTGCAGAGATATTGTATTTAAGTGCCTAGCTCGATACATAAACGGGTCTCTCTGGTTAGACC
AGATCTGAGCCTGGGAGCTCTCTGGCTAACTAGGGAACCCACTGCTTAAGCCTCAATAAAGCTTGCCTTG
AGTGCTTCAAGTAGTGTGTGCCCGTCTGTTGTGTGACTCTGGTAACTAGAGATCCCTCAGACCCTTTTAG
TCAGTGTGGAAAATCTCTAGCAGTGGCGCCCGAACAGGGACTTGAAAGCGAAAGGGAAACCAGAGGAGCT
CTCTCGACGCAGGACTCGGCTTGCTGAAGCGCGCACGGCAAGAGGCGAGGGGCGGCGACTGGTGAGTACG
CCAAAAATTTTGACTAGCGGAGGCTAGAAGGAGAGAGATGGGTGCGAGAGCGTCAGTATTAAGCGGGGGA
GAATTAGATCGCGATGGGAAAAAATTCGGTTAAGGCCAGGGGGAAAGAAAAAATATAAATTAAAACATAT
AGTATGGGCAAGCAGGGAGCTAGAACGATTCGCAGTTAATCCTGGCCTGTTAGAAACATCAGAAGGCTGT
AGACAAATACTGGGACAGCTACAACCATCCCTTCAGACAGGATCAGAAGAACTTAGATCATTATATAATA
CAGTAGCAACCCTCTATTGTGTGCATCAAAGGATAGAGATAAAAGACACCAAGGAAGCTTTAGACAAGAT
AGAGGAAGAGCAAAACAAAAGTAAGACCACCGCACAGCAAGCGGCCGCTGATCTTCAGACCTGGAGGAGG
AGATATGAGGGACAATTGGAGAAGTGAATTATATAAATATAAAGTAGTAAAAATTGAACCATTAGGAGTA
GCACCCACCAAGGCAAAGAGAAGAGTGGTGCAGAGAGAAAAAAGAGCAGTGGGAATAGGAGCTTTGTTCC
TTGGGTTCTTGGGAGCAGCAGGAAGCACTATGGGCGCAGCGTCAATGACGCTGACGGTACAGGCCAGACA
ATTATTGTCTGGTATAGTGCAGCAGCAGAACAATTTGCTGAGGGCTATTGAGGCGCAACAGCATCTGTTG
CAACTCACAGTCTGGGGCATCAAGCAGCTCCAGGCAAGAATCCTGGCTGTGGAAAGATACCTAAAGGATC
AACAGCTCCTGGGGATTTGGGGTTGCTCTGGAAAACTCATTTGCACCACTGCTGTGCCTTGGAATGCTAG
TTGGAGTAATAAATCTCTGGAACAGATTTGGAATCACACGACCTGGATGGAGTGGGACAGAGAAATTAAC
AATTACACAAGCTTAATACACTCCTTAATTGAAGAATCGCAAAACCAGCAAGAAAAGAATGAACAAGAAT
TATTGGAATTAGATAAATGGGCAAGTTTGTGGAATTGGTTTAACATAACAAATTGGCTGTGGTATATAAA
ATTATTCATAATGATAGTAGGAGGCTTGGTAGGTTTAAGAATAGTTTTTGCTGTACTTTCTATAGTGAAT
AGAGTTAGGCAGGGATATTCACCATTATCGTTTCAGACCCACCTCCCAACCCCGAGGGGACCCAGAGAGG
GCCTATTTCCCATGATTCCTTCATATTTGCATATACGATACAAGGCTGTTAGAGAGATAATTAGAATTAA
TTTGACTGTAAACACAAAGATATTAGTACAAAATACGTGACGTAGAAAGTAATAATTTCTTGGGTAGTTT
GCAGTTTTAAAATTATGTTTTAAAATGGACTATCATATGCTTACCGTAACTTGAAAGTATTTCGATTTCT
TGGCTTTATACATCTTGTGGAAAGGACGAAACACCGGCCTGGCTGGACAGTCAATGGTTTTAGAGCTAGA
AATAGCAAGTTAAAATAAGGCTAGTCCGTTATCAACTTGAAAAAGTGGCACCGAGTCGGTGCTTTTTTGA
ACGCTGACGTCATCAACCCGCTCCAAGGAATCGCGGGCCCAGTGTCACTAGGCGGGAACACCCAGCGCGC
GTGCGCCCTGGCAGGAAGATGGCTGTGAGGGACAGGGGAGTGGCGCCCTGCAATATTTGCATGTCGCTAT
GTGTTCTGGGAAATCACCATAAACGTGAAATGTCTTTGGATTTGGGAGTCTTATAAGTTCTGTATGAGAC
CACTCTTTCCCAGACCGCCCTGAGATCTGGGGTTTTAGAGCTAGAAATAGCAAGTTAAAATAAGGCTAGT
CCGTTATCAACTTGAAAAAGTGGCACCGAGTCGGTGCTTTTTTAAGCTTGGCGTAACTAGATCTTGAGAC
AAATGGCAGTATTCATCCACAATTTTAAAAGAAAAGGGGGGATTGGGGGGTACAGTGCAGGGGAAAGAAT
AGTAGACATAATAGCAACAGACATACAAACTAAAGAATTACAAAAACAAATTACAAAAATTCAAAATTTT
CGGGTTTATTACAGGGACAGCAGAGATCCACTTTGGCGCCGGCTCGAGGGGG
Features (pLannotate 1.2.2; 33 found; start..end, strand, type, name):
     14..80      +  CDS            small t antigen (fragment): SV40 (simian virus 40) small t antigen
    106..317     +  promoter       EF-1α core promoter: core promoter for human elongation factor EF-1α
    318..426     +  intron         EF-1α intron A (fragment): intron upstream of the start codon of human EF-1α
   1052..1255    +  intron         EF-1α intron A: truncated intron upstream of the start codon of human EF-1α
   1277..1873    +  CDS            PuroR (fragment): puromycin N-acetyltransferase; pac from Streptomyces; confers resistance to puromycin
   1949..2656    +  CDS            mCherry: mCherry is a basic (constitutively fluorescent) red fluorescent protein published in 2004, derived from Discosoma sp.. It is reported to be a very rapidly-maturing monomer with low acid sensitivity.
   2675..3263    +  misc_feature   WPRE: woodchuck hepatitis virus posttranscriptional regulatory element
   3314..3333    +  misc_feature   cPPT/CTS (fragment): central polypurine tract and central termination sequence of HIV-1
   3335..3568    +  LTR            3' LTR (ΔU3): self-inactivating 3' long terminal repeat (LTR) from HIV-1
   3646..3767    +  polyA_signal   SV40 poly(A) signal: SV40 polyadenylation signal
   3807..3942    +  rep_origin     SV40 ori: SV40 origin of replication
   3963..3981    -  promoter       T7 promoter: promoter for bacteriophage T7 RNA polymerase
   3989..4144    +  CDS            lacZα (fragment): LacZα fragment of β-galactosidase; lacZ fragment
   4149..4577    +  rep_origin     f1 ori (sequence partly withheld): f1 bacteriophage origin of replication; arrow indicates direction of (+) strand synthesis
   4630..4734    +  promoter       AmpR promoter: bla
   4735..5595    +  CDS            AmpR: β-lactamase; bla; confers resistance to ampicillin, carbenicillin, and related antibiotics
   5766..6354    +  rep_origin     ori: high-copy-number ColE1/pMB1/pBR322/pUC origin of replication
   6537..6629    +  CDS            lacI (fragment): lac repressor; lacI; The lac repressor binds to the lac operator to inhibit transcription in E. coli. This inhibition can be relieved by adding lactose or isopropyl-β-D-thiogalactopyranoside (IPTG).
   6642..6663    +  protein_bind   CAP binding site: CAP binding activates transcription in the presence of cAMP. E. coli catabolite activator protein
   6678..6708    +  promoter       lac promoter: promoter for the E. coli lac operon
   6716..6732    +  protein_bind   lac operator: The lac repressor binds to the lac operator to inhibit transcription in E. coli. This inhibition can be relieved by adding lactose or isopropyl-β-D-thiogalactopyranoside (IPTG). lac repressor encoded by lacI
   6777..6795    +  promoter       T3 promoter: promoter for bacteriophage T3 RNA polymerase
   6823..7049    +  promoter       RSV promoter: Rous sarcoma virus enhancer/promoter
   7050..7230    +  LTR            5' LTR (truncated): truncated 5' long terminal repeat (LTR) from HIV-1
   7277..7402    +  misc_feature   HIV-1 Ψ: packaging signal of human immunodeficiency virus type 1
   7386..7749    +  CDS            HIV-1 gag (fragment): gag protein from human immunodeficiency virus 1; gag
   7895..8128    +  misc_feature   RRE: The Rev response element (RRE) of HIV-1 allows for Rev-dependent mRNA export from the nucleus to the cytoplasm.
   8505..8531    +  CDS            Rev (fragment): human immunodeficiency virus 1 (HIV-1) Rev protein; rev; enhances nuclear export of unspliced and incompletely spliced viral mRNAs
   8535..8775    +  promoter       U6 promoter: RNA polymerase III promoter for human U6 snRNA
   8805..8880    +  misc_RNA       gRNA scaffold: guide RNA scaffold for the Streptococcus pyogenes CRISPR/Cas9 system
   8887..9101    +  promoter       H1 promoter: human H1 RNA promoter
   9130..9205    +  misc_RNA       gRNA scaffold: guide RNA scaffold for the Streptococcus pyogenes CRISPR/Cas9 system
   9261..9378    +  misc_feature   cPPT/CTS: central polypurine tract and central termination sequence of HIV-1
