>Addgene plasmid #140101 | pDECKO_mCherry_CD19.4 | addgene full sequence | sequence record 305300 | Addgene NGS Result
TGTAGTCTTATGCAATACTCTTGTAGTCTTGCAACATGGTAACGATGAGTTAGCAACATGCCTTACAAGG
AGAGAAAAAGCACCGTGCATGCCGATTGGTGGAAGTAAGGTGGTACGATCGTGCCTTATTAGGAAGGCAA
CAGACGGGTCTGACATGGATTGGACGAACCACTGAATTGCCGCATTGCAGAGATATTGTATTTAAGTGCC
TAGCTCGATACATAAACGGGTCTCTCTGGTTAGACCAGATCTGAGCCTGGGAGCTCTCTGGCTAACTAGG
GAACCCACTGCTTAAGCCTCAATAAAGCTTGCCTTGAGTGCTTCAAGTAGTGTGTGCCCGTCTGTTGTGT
GACTCTGGTAACTAGAGATCCCTCAGACCCTTTTAGTCAGTGTGGAAAATCTCTAGCAGTGGCGCCCGAA
CAGGGACTTGAAAGCGAAAGGGAAACCAGAGGAGCTCTCTCGACGCAGGACTCGGCTTGCTGAAGCGCGC
ACGGCAAGAGGCGAGGGGCGGCGACTGGTGAGTACGCCAAAAATTTTGACTAGCGGAGGCTAGAAGGAGA
GAGATGGGTGCGAGAGCGTCAGTATTAAGCGGGGGAGAATTAGATCGCGATGGGAAAAAATTCGGTTAAG
GCCAGGGGGAAAGAAAAAATATAAATTAAAACATATAGTATGGGCAAGCAGGGAGCTAGAACGATTCGCA
GTTAATCCTGGCCTGTTAGAAACATCAGAAGGCTGTAGACAAATACTGGGACAGCTACAACCATCCCTTC
AGACAGGATCAGAAGAACTTAGATCATTATATAATACAGTAGCAACCCTCTATTGTGTGCATCAAAGGAT
AGAGATAAAAGACACCAAGGAAGCTTTAGACAAGATAGAGGAAGAGCAAAACAAAAGTAAGACCACCGCA
CAGCAAGCGGCCGCTGATCTTCAGACCTGGAGGAGGAGATATGAGGGACAATTGGAGAAGTGAATTATAT
AAATATAAAGTAGTAAAAATTGAACCATTAGGAGTAGCACCCACCAAGGCAAAGAGAAGAGTGGTGCAGA
GAGAAAAAAGAGCAGTGGGAATAGGAGCTTTGTTCCTTGGGTTCTTGGGAGCAGCAGGAAGCACTATGGG
CGCAGCGTCAATGACGCTGACGGTACAGGCCAGACAATTATTGTCTGGTATAGTGCAGCAGCAGAACAAT
TTGCTGAGGGCTATTGAGGCGCAACAGCATCTGTTGCAACTCACAGTCTGGGGCATCAAGCAGCTCCAGG
CAAGAATCCTGGCTGTGGAAAGATACCTAAAGGATCAACAGCTCCTGGGGATTTGGGGTTGCTCTGGAAA
ACTCATTTGCACCACTGCTGTGCCTTGGAATGCTAGTTGGAGTAATAAATCTCTGGAACAGATTTGGAAT
CACACGACCTGGATGGAGTGGGACAGAGAAATTAACAATTACACAAGCTTAATACACTCCTTAATTGAAG
AATCGCAAAACCAGCAAGAAAAGAATGAACAAGAATTATTGGAATTAGATAAATGGGCAAGTTTGTGGAA
TTGGTTTAACATAACAAATTGGCTGTGGTATATAAAATTATTCATAATGATAGTAGGAGGCTTGGTAGGT
TTAAGAATAGTTTTTGCTGTACTTTCTATAGTGAATAGAGTTAGGCAGGGATATTCACCATTATCGTTTC
AGACCCACCTCCCAACCCCGAGGGGACCCAGAGAGGGCCTATTTCCCATGATTCCTTCATATTTGCATAT
ACGATACAAGGCTGTTAGAGAGATAATTAGAATTAATTTGACTGTAAACACAAAGATATTAGTACAAAAT
ACGTGACGTAGAAAGTAATAATTTCTTGGGTAGTTTGCAGTTTTAAAATTATGTTTTAAAATGGACTATC
ATATGCTTACCGTAACTTGAAAGTATTTCGATTTCTTGGCTTTATATATCTTGTGGAAAGGACGAAACAC
CGGCCTGGCTGGACAGTCAATGGTTTTAGAGCTAGAAATAGCAAGTTAAAATAAGGCTAGTCCGTTATCA
ACTTGAAAAAGTGGCACCGAGTCGGTGCTTTTTTGAACGCTGACGTCATCAACCCGCTCCAAGGAATCGC
GGGCCCAGTGTCACTAGGCGGGAACACCCAGCGCGCGTGCGCCCTGGCAGGAAGATGGCTGTGAGGGACA
GGGGAGTGGCGCCCTGCAATATTTGCATGTCGCTATGTGTTCTGGGAAATCACCATAAACGTGAAATGTC
TTTGGATTTGGGAGTCTTATAAGTTCTGTATGAGACCACTCTTTCCCAGACCGCCCTGAGATCTGGGGTT
TTAGAGCTAGAAATAGCAAGTTAAAATAAGGCTAGTCCGTTATCAACTTGAAAAAGTGGCACCGAGTCGG
TGCTTTTTTAAGCTTGGCGTAACTAGATCTTGAGACAAATGGCAGTATTCATCCACAATTTTAAAAGAAA
AGGGGGGATTGGGGGGTACAGTGCAGGGGAAAGAATAGTAGACATAATAGCAACAGACATACAAACTAAA
GAATTACAAAAACAAATTACAAAAATTCAAAATTTTCGGGTTTATTACAGGGACAGCAGAGATCCACTTT
GGCGCCGGCTCGAGGGGGCCCGGGTGCAAAGATGGATAAAGTTTTAAACAGAGAGGAATCTTTGCAGCTA
ATGGACCTTCTAGGTCTTGAAAGGAGTGGGAATTGGCTCCGGTGCCCGTCAGTGGGCAGAGCGCACATCG
CCCACAGTCCCCGAGAAGTTGGGGGGAGGGGTCGGCAATTGATCCGGTGCCTAGAGAAGGTGGCGCGGGG
TAAACTGGGAAAGTGATGTCGTGTACTGGCTCCGCCTTTTTCCCGAGGGTGGGGGAGAACCGTATATAAG
TGCAGTAGTCGCCGTGAACGTTCTTTTTCGCAACGGGTTTGCCGCCAGAACACAGGTAAGTGCCGTGTGT
GGTTCCCGCGGGCCTGGCCTCTTTACGGGTTATGGCCCTTGCGTGCCTTGAATTACTTCCACCTGGCTGC
AGTACGTGATTCTTGATCCCGAGCTTCGGGTTGGAAGTGGGTGGGAGAGTTCGAGGCCTTGCGCTTAAGG
AGCCCCTTCGCCTCGTGCTTGAGTTGAGGCCTGGCCTGGGCGCTGGGGCCGCCGCGTGCGAATCTGGTGG
CACCTTCGCGCCTGTCTCGCTGCTTTCGATAAGTCTCTAGCCATTTAAAATTTTTGATGACCTGCTGCGA
CGCTTTTTTTCTGGCAAGATAGTCTTGTAAATGCGGGCCAAGATCTGCACACTGGTATTTCGGTTTTTGG
GGCCGCGGGCGGCGACGGGGCCCGTGCGTCCCAGCGCACATGTTCGGCGAGGCGGGGCCTGCGAGCGCGG
CCACCGAGAATCGGACGGGGGTAGTCTCAAGCTGGCCGGCCTGCTCTGGTGCCTGGCCTCGCGCCGCCGT
GTATCGCCCCGCCCTGGGCGGCAAGGCTGGCCCGGTCGGCACCAGTTGCGTGAGCGGAAAGATGGCCGCT
TCCCGGCCCTGCTGCAGGGAGCTCAAAATGGAGGACGCGGCGCTCGGGAGAGCGGGCGGGTGAGTCACCC
ACACAAAGGAAAAGGGCCTTTCCGTCCTCAGCCGTCGCTTCATGTGACTCCACGGAGTACCGGGCGCCGT
CCAGGCACCTCGATTAGTTCTCGAGCTTTTGGAGTACGTCGTCTTTAGGTTGGGGGGAGGGGTTTTATGC
GATGGAGTTTCCCCACACTGAGTGGGTGGAGACTGAAGTTAGGCCAGCTTGGCACTTGATGTAATTCTCC
TTGGAATTTGCCCTTTTTGAGTTTGGATCTTGGTTCATTCTCAAGCCTCAGACAGTGGTTCAAAGTTTTT
TTCTTCCATTTCAGGTGTCGTGACGTACGGCCACCATGACCGAGTACAAGCCCACGGTGCGCCTCGCCAC
CCGCGACGACGTCCCCAGGGCCGTACGCACCCTCGCCGCCGCGTTCGCCGACTACCCCGCCACGCGCCAC
ACCGTCGATCCGGACCGCCACATCGAGCGGGTCACCGAGCTGCAAGAACTCTTCCTCACGCGCGTCGGGC
TCGACATCGGCAAGGTGTGGGTCGCGGACGACGGCGCCGCCGTGGCGGTCTGGACCACGCCGGAGAGCGT
CGAAGCGGGGGCGGTGTTCGCCGAGATCGGCCCGCGCATGGCCGAGTTGAGCGGTTCCCGGCTGGCCGCG
CAGCAACAGATGGAAGGCCTCCTGGCGCCGCACCGGCCCAAGGAGCCCGCGTGGTTCCTGGCCACCGTCG
GAGTCTCGCCCGACCACCAGGGCAAGGGTCTGGGCAGCGCCGTCGTGCTCCCCGGAGTGGAGGCGGCCGA
GCGCGCCGGGGTGCCCGCCTTCCTGGAGACCTCCGCGCCCCGCAACCTCCCCTTCTACGAGCGGCTCGGC
TTCACCGTCACCGCCGACGTCGAGGTGCCCGAAGGACCGCGCACCTGGTGCATGACCCGCAAGCCCGGTG
CCGGATCGGGAGAGGGCAGAGGAAGTCTGCTAACATGCGGTGACGTCGAGGAGAATCCTGGCCCACCGGT
CGCCACCATGGTGAGCAAGGGCGAGGAGGATAACATGGCCATCATCAAGGAGTTCATGCGCTTCAAGGTG
CACATGGAGGGCTCCGTGAACGGCCACGAGTTCGAGATCGAGGGCGAGGGCGAGGGCCGCCCCTACGAGG
GCACCCAGACCGCCAAGCTGAAGGTGACCAAGGGTGGCCCCCTGCCCTTCGCCTGGGACATCCTGTCCCC
TCAGTTCATGTACGGCTCCAAGGCCTACGTGAAGCACCCCGCCGACATCCCCGACTACTTGAAGCTGTCC
TTCCCCGAGGGCTTCAAGTGGGAGCGCGTGATGAACTTCGAGGACGGCGGCGTGGTGACCGTGACCCAGG
ACTCCTCCCTGCAGGACGGCGAGTTCATCTACAAGGTGAAGCTGCGCGGCACCAACTTCCCCTCCGACGG
CCCCGTAATGCAGAAGAAGACCATGGGCTGGGAGGCCTCCTCCGAGCGGATGTACCCCGAGGACGGCGCC
CTGAAGGGCGAGATCAAGCAGAGGCTGAAGCTGAAGGACGGCGGCCACTACGACGCTGAGGTCAAGACCA
CCTACAAGGCCAAGAAGCCCGTGCAGCTGCCCGGCGCCTACAACGTCAACATCAAGTTGGACATCACCTC
CCACAACGAGGACTACACCATCGTGGAACAGTACGAACGCGCCGAGGGCCGCCACTCCACCGGCGGCATG
GACGAGCTGTACAAGTAAACGCGTTAAGTCGACAATCAACCTCTGGATTACAAAATTTGTGAAAGATTGA
CTGGTATTCTTAACTATGTTGCTCCTTTTACGCTATGTGGATACGCTGCTTTAATGCCTTTGTATCATGC
TATTGCTTCCCGTATGGCTTTCATTTTCTCCTCCTTGTATAAATCCTGGTTGCTGTCTCTTTATGAGGAG
TTGTGGCCCGTTGTCAGGCAACGTGGCGTGGTGTGCACTGTGTTTGCTGACGCAACCCCCACTGGTTGGG
GCATTGCCACCACCTGTCAGCTCCTTTCCGGGACTTTCGCTTTCCCCCTCCCTATTGCCACGGCGGAACT
CATCGCCGCCTGCCTTGCCCGCTGCTGGACAGGGGCTCGGCTGTTGGGCACTGACAATTCCGTGGTGTTG
TCGGGGAAATCATCGTCCTTTCCTTGGCTGCTCGCCTGTGTTGCCACCTGGATTCTGCGCGGGACGTCCT
TCTGCTACGTCCCTTCGGCCCTCAATCCAGCGGACCTTCCTTCCCGCGGCCTGCTGCCGGCTCTGCGGCC
TCTTCCGCGTCTTCGCCTTCGCCCTCAGACGAGTCGGATCTCCCTTTGGGCCGCCTCCCCGCGTCGACTT
TAAGACCAATGACTTACAAGGCAGCTGTAGATCTTAGCCACTTTTTAAAAGAAAAGGGGGGACTGGAAGG
GCTAATTCACTCCCAACGAAGACAAGATCTGCTTTTTGCTTGTACTGGGTCTCTCTGGTTAGACCAGATC
TGAGCCTGGGAGCTCTCTGGCTAACTAGGGAACCCACTGCTTAAGCCTCAATAAAGCTTGCCTTGAGTGC
TTCAAGTAGTGTGTGCCCGTCTGTTGTGTGACTCTGGTAACTAGAGATCCCTCAGACCCTTTTAGTCAGT
GTGGAAAATCTCTAGCAGTACGTATAGTAGTTCATGTCATCTTATTATTCAGTATTTATAACTTGCAAAG
AAATGAATATCAGAGAGTGAGAGGAACTTGTTTATTGCAGCTTATAATGGTTACAAATAAAGCAATAGCA
TCACAAATTTCACAAATAAAGCATTTTTTTCACTGCATTCTAGTTGTGGTTTGTCCAAACTCATCAATGT
ATCTTATCATGTCTGGCTCTAGCTATCCCGCCCCTAACTCCGCCCATCCCGCCCCTAACTCCGCCCAGTT
CCGCCCATTCTCCGCCCCATGGCTGACTAATTTTTTTTATTTATGCAGAGGCCGAGGCCGCCTCGGCCTC
TGAGCTATTCCAGAAGTAGTGAGGAGGCTTTTTTGGAGGCCTAGGGACGTACCCAATTCGCCCTATAGTG
AGTCGTATTACGCGCGCTCACTGGCCGTCGTTTTACAACGTCGTGACTGGGAAAACCCTGGCGTTACCCA
ACTTAATCGCCTTGCAGCACATCCCCCTTTCGCCAGCTGGCGTAATAGCGAAGAGGCCCGCACCGATCGC
CCTTCCCAACAGTTGCGCAGCCTGAATGGCGAATGGG
[124 nt withheld, positions 6758-6881]
C
[91 nt withheld, positions 6883-6973]
A
[49 nt withheld, positions 6975-7023]
CCTTTGACGTTGGAGTCCACGTTCTTT
[37 nt withheld, positions 7051-7087]
ACCCTATCTCGGTCTATTCTTTTGATTTATAAGGGATTTTGCCGATTTCGGCCTATTGGTTAAAAAATGA
GCTGATTTAACAAAAATTTAACGCGAATTTTAACAAAATATTAACGCTTACAATTTAGGTGGCACTTTTC
GGGGAAATGTGCGCGGAACCCCTATTTGTTTATTTTTCTAAATACATTCAAATATGTATCCGCTCATGAG
ACAATAACCCTGATAAATGCTTCAATAATATTGAAAAAGGAAGAGTATGAGTATTCAACATTTCCGTGTC
GCCCTTATTCCCTTTTTTGCGGCATTTTGCCTTCCTGTTTTTGCTCACCCAGAAACGCTGGTGAAAGTAA
AAGATGCTGAAGATCAGTTGGGTGCACGAGTGGGTTACATCGAACTGGATCTCAACAGCGGTAAGATCCT
TGAGAGTTTTCGCCCCGAAGAACGTTTTCCAATGATGAGCACTTTTAAAGTTCTGCTATGTGGCGCGGTA
TTATCCCGTATTGACGCCGGGCAAGAGCAACTCGGTCGCCGCATACACTATTCTCAGAATGACTTGGTTG
AGTACTCACCAGTCACAGAAAAGCATCTTACGGATGGCATGACAGTAAGAGAATTATGCAGTGCTGCCAT
AACCATGAGTGATAACACTGCGGCCAACTTACTTCTGACAACGATCGGAGGACCGAAGGAGCTAACCGCT
TTTTTGCACAACATGGGGGATCATGTAACTCGCCTTGATCGTTGGGAACCGGAGCTGAATGAAGCCATAC
CAAACGACGAGCGTGACACCACGATGCCTGTAGCAATGGCAACAACGTTGCGCAAACTATTAACTGGCGA
ACTACTTACTCTAGCTTCCCGGCAACAATTAATAGACTGGATGGAGGCGGATAAAGTTGCAGGACCACTT
CTGCGCTCGGCCCTTCCGGCTGGCTGGTTTATTGCTGATAAATCTGGAGCCGGTGAGCGTGGGTCTCGCG
GTATCATTGCAGCACTGGGGCCAGATGGTAAGCCCTCCCGTATCGTAGTTATCTACACGACGGGGAGTCA
GGCAACTATGGATGAACGAAATAGACAGATCGCTGAGATAGGTGCCTCACTGATTAAGCATTGGTAACTG
TCAGACCAAGTTTACTCATATATACTTTAGATTGATTTAAAACTTCATTTTTAATTTAAAAGGATCTAGG
TGAAGATCCTTTTTGATAATCTCATGACCAAAATCCCTTAACGTGAGTTTTCGTTCCACTGAGCGTCAGA
CCCCGTAGAAAAGATCAAAGGATCTTCTTGAGATCCTTTTTTTCTGCGCGTAATCTGCTGCTTGCAAACA
AAAAAACCACCGCTACCAGCGGTGGTTTGTTTGCCGGATCAAGAGCTACCAACTCTTTTTCCGAAGGTAA
CTGGCTTCAGCAGAGCGCAGATACCAAATACTGTTCTTCTAGTGTAGCCGTAGTTAGGCCACCACTTCAA
GAACTCTGTAGCACCGCCTACATACCTCGCTCTGCTAATCCTGTTACCAGTGGCTGCTGCCAGTGGCGAT
AAGTCGTGTCTTACCGGGTTGGACTCAAGACGATAGTTACCGGATAAGGCGCAGCGGTCGGGCTGAACGG
GGGGTTCGTGCACACAGCCCAGCTTGGAGCGAACGACCTACACCGAACTGAGATACCTACAGCGTGAGCT
ATGAGAAAGCGCCACGCTTCCCGAAGGGAGAAAGGCGGACAGGTATCCGGTAAGCGGCAGGGTCGGAACA
GGAGAGCGCACGAGGGAGCTTCCAGGGGGAAACGCCTGGTATCTTTATAGTCCTGTCGGGTTTCGCCACC
TCTGACTTGAGCGTCGATTTTTGTGATGCTCGTCAGGGGGGCGGAGCCTATGGAAAAACGCCAGCAACGC
GGCCTTTTTACGGTTCCTGGCCTTTTGCTGGCCTTTTGCTCACATGTTCTTTCCTGCGTTATCCCCTGAT
TCTGTGGATAACCGTATTACCGCCTTTGAGTGAGCTGATACCGCTCGCCGCAGCCGAACGACCGAGCGCA
GCGAGTCAGTGAGCGAGGAAGCGGAAGAGCGCCCAATACGCAAACCGCCTCTCCCCGCGCGTTGGCCGAT
TCATTAATGCAGCTGGCACGACAGGTTTCCCGACTGGAAAGCGGGCAGTGAGCGCAACGCAATTAATGTG
AGTTAGCTCACTCATTAGGCACCCCAGGCTTTACACTTTATGCTTCCGGCTCGTATGTTGTGTGGAATTG
TGAGCGGATAACAATTTCACACAGGAAACAGCTATGACCATGATTACGCCAAGCGCGCAATTAACCCTCA
CTAAAGGGAACAAAAGCTGGAGCTGCAAGCTTAA
Features (pLannotate 1.2.2; 32 found; start..end, strand, type, name):
      1..227     +  promoter       RSV promoter: Rous sarcoma virus enhancer/promoter
    228..408     +  LTR            5' LTR (truncated): truncated 5' long terminal repeat (LTR) from HIV-1
    455..580     +  misc_feature   HIV-1 Ψ: packaging signal of human immunodeficiency virus type 1
    564..927     +  CDS            HIV-1 gag (fragment): gag protein from human immunodeficiency virus 1; gag
   1073..1306    +  misc_feature   RRE: The Rev response element (RRE) of HIV-1 allows for Rev-dependent mRNA export from the nucleus to the cytoplasm.
   1683..1709    +  CDS            Rev (fragment): human immunodeficiency virus 1 (HIV-1) Rev protein; rev; enhances nuclear export of unspliced and incompletely spliced viral mRNAs
   1713..1953    +  promoter       U6 promoter: RNA polymerase III promoter for human U6 snRNA
   1983..2058    +  misc_RNA       gRNA scaffold: guide RNA scaffold for the Streptococcus pyogenes CRISPR/Cas9 system
   2065..2279    +  promoter       H1 promoter: human H1 RNA promoter
   2308..2383    +  misc_RNA       gRNA scaffold: guide RNA scaffold for the Streptococcus pyogenes CRISPR/Cas9 system
   2439..2556    +  misc_feature   cPPT/CTS: central polypurine tract and central termination sequence of HIV-1
   2622..2688    +  CDS            small t antigen (fragment): SV40 (simian virus 40) small t antigen
   2714..2925    +  promoter       EF-1α core promoter: core promoter for human elongation factor EF-1α
   2926..3864    +  intron         EF-1α intron A: intron upstream of the start codon of human EF-1α
   3886..4482    +  CDS            PuroR (fragment): puromycin N-acetyltransferase; pac from Streptomyces; confers resistance to puromycin
   4558..5265    +  CDS            mCherry: mCherry is a basic (constitutively fluorescent) red fluorescent protein published in 2004, derived from Discosoma sp.. It is reported to be a very rapidly-maturing monomer with low acid sensitivity.
   5284..5872    +  misc_feature   WPRE: woodchuck hepatitis virus posttranscriptional regulatory element
   5923..5942    +  misc_feature   cPPT/CTS (fragment): central polypurine tract and central termination sequence of HIV-1
   5944..6177    +  LTR            3' LTR (ΔU3): self-inactivating 3' long terminal repeat (LTR) from HIV-1
   6255..6376    +  polyA_signal   SV40 poly(A) signal: SV40 polyadenylation signal
   6416..6551    +  rep_origin     SV40 ori: SV40 origin of replication
   6572..6590    -  promoter       T7 promoter: promoter for bacteriophage T7 RNA polymerase
   6598..6753    +  CDS            lacZα (fragment): LacZα fragment of β-galactosidase; lacZ fragment
   6758..7186    +  rep_origin     f1 ori (sequence partly withheld): f1 bacteriophage origin of replication; arrow indicates direction of (+) strand synthesis
   7239..7343    +  promoter       AmpR promoter: bla
   7344..8204    +  CDS            AmpR: β-lactamase; bla; confers resistance to ampicillin, carbenicillin, and related antibiotics
   8375..8963    +  rep_origin     ori: high-copy-number ColE1/pMB1/pBR322/pUC origin of replication
   9146..9238    +  CDS            lacI (fragment): lac repressor; lacI; The lac repressor binds to the lac operator to inhibit transcription in E. coli. This inhibition can be relieved by adding lactose or isopropyl-β-D-thiogalactopyranoside (IPTG).
   9251..9272    +  protein_bind   CAP binding site: CAP binding activates transcription in the presence of cAMP. E. coli catabolite activator protein
   9287..9317    +  promoter       lac promoter: promoter for the E. coli lac operon
   9325..9341    +  protein_bind   lac operator: The lac repressor binds to the lac operator to inhibit transcription in E. coli. This inhibition can be relieved by adding lactose or isopropyl-β-D-thiogalactopyranoside (IPTG). lac repressor encoded by lacI
   9386..9404    +  promoter       T3 promoter: promoter for bacteriophage T3 RNA polymerase
