[The description below was written by a language model from this plasmid's Addgene catalogue record and pLannotate feature annotations shown in this document.]
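Description:
pDECKO_mCherry_CD19.4 is a lentiviral transfer plasmid of about 9.4 kb, built on the pDECKO_mCherry backbone, that delivers a pair of CRISPR guide RNAs directed against the human CD19 gene. It is maintained in E. coli through a high-copy ColE1/pUC-type origin with ampicillin resistance (β-lactamase), and it also carries an f1 origin and an SV40 origin. The viral portion has a third-generation, self-inactivating layout. An RSV promoter drives a truncated HIV-1 5' LTR, followed by the Ψ packaging signal with a partial gag sequence, the Rev response element, a cPPT/CTS, a WPRE and a ΔU3 3' LTR, with an SV40 polyadenylation signal downstream.

The payload is a dual guide cassette described as gRNA1, scaffold, H1 promoter and gRNA2. A human U6 promoter transcribes the first guide fused to a Streptococcus pyogenes Cas9 scaffold, and a human H1 promoter immediately downstream transcribes the second guide with its own scaffold, so both RNA polymerase III units are expressed from one integrated provirus. No Cas9 coding sequence is annotated, so the nuclease would have to be supplied separately. After the guide cassette, an EF-1α promoter with its intron A drives a puromycin N-acetyltransferase coding sequence followed by mCherry, allowing drug selection and red fluorescence tracking of transduced cells. The element linking these two reading frames is not annotated.

The stated purpose is CRISPR-Cas9 knockdown, and the associated study used paired-guide screening in the transdifferentiation of human B cells to macrophages. The two sequence records differ by one nucleotide in length and in their start point, but they show the same feature order.
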