Addgene plasmid #140101: pDECKO_mCherry_CD19.4
Purpose: CRISPR-Cas9 Knock down
Depositing lab: Roderic Guigo. Depositing organization: Centre for Genomic Regulation (CRG). Publication: Paired guide RNA CRISPR-Cas9 screening for protein-coding genes and lncRNAs involved in transdifferentiation of human B-cells to macrophages. Arnan C, Ullrich S, Pulido-Quetglas C, Nurtdinov R, Esteban A, Blanco-Fernandez J, Aparicio-Prat E, Johnson R, Perez-Lluch S, Guigo R. BMC Genomics. 2022 May 26;23(1):402. doi: 10.1186/s12864-022-08612-7. PubMed 35619054.
Backbone
  Vector backbone: pDECKO_mCherry
  Vector type: Lentiviral
  Selectable markers: Puromycin
Growth in bacteria
  Bacterial resistance: Ampicillin, 100 μg/mL
  Growth temperature: 37°C
  Growth strain: NEB Stable
  Copy number: High Copy
Gene/Insert
  Gene/Insert name: gRNA1+scaffold+H1promoter+gRNA2
  gRNA/shRNA sequence: 2 guide RNAs againsts CD19
  Species: H. sapiens (human)
Terms and licenses: Academic/Nonprofit Terms; Industry Terms: Not Available to Industry
How to cite: pDECKO_mCherry_CD19.4 was a gift from Roderic Guigo (Addgene plasmid # 140101 ; http://n2t.net/addgene:140101 ; RRID:Addgene_140101)
